>Addgene plasmid #13423 | pBAC-BA-lacZ | depositor full sequence | sequence record 7624 | Author sequence
GCGGCCGCAACCCATGCGAGAGTAGGGAACTGCCAGGCATCAAATAAAACGAAAGGCTCAGTCGAAAGAC
TGGGCCTTTCGTTTTATCTGTTGTTTGTCGGTGAACGCTCTCCTGAGTAGGACAAATCCGCCGGGAGCGG
ATTTGAACGTTGCGAAGCAACGGCCCGGAGGGTGGCGGGCAGGACGCCCGCCATAAACTGCCAGGCATCA
AATTAAGCAGAAGGCCATCCTGACGGATGGCCTTTTTGCGTTTCTACAAACTCTTTTGTTTATTTTTCTA
AATACATTCAAATATGTATCCGCTCATGACATTAACCTATAAAAATAGGCGTATCACGAGGCCCTTTCGT
CTTCAAGAATTCTGTGGAAGATCTTCGACACGCAGAAGCCCATTACATTAGGCACCCCGGGCTTTACACT
TTATGCTTCCGGCTCGTATGTTGTGTCGACCGAGCGGATAACAATTTCACACAGGAAACAGCTATGACCA
TGATTACGAATTTCGACCTGCAGCCAAGCTTGGCACTGGCCGTCGTTTTACAACGTCGTGACTGGGAAAA
CCCTGGCGTTACCCAACTTAATCGCCTTGCAGCACATCCCCCTTTCGCCAGCTGGCGTAATAGCGAAGAG
GCCCGCACCGATCGCCCTTCCCAACAGTTGCGCAGCCTGAATGGCGAATGGCGCTTTGCCTGGTTTCCGG
CACCAGAAGCGGTGCCGGAAAGCTGGCTGGAGTGCGATCTTCCTGAGGCCGATACTGTCGTCGTCCCCTC
AAACTGGCAGATGCACGGTTACGATGCGCCCATCTACACCAACGTAACCTATCCCATTACGGTCAATCCG
CCGTTTGTTCCCACGGAGAATCCGACGGGTTGTTACTCGCTCACATTTAATGTTGATGAAAGCTGGCTAC
AGGAAGGCCAGACGCGAATTATTTTTGATGGCGTTAACTCGGCGTTTCATCTGTGGTGCAACGGGCGCTG
GGTCGGTTACGGCCAGGACAGTCGTTTGCCGTCTGAATTTGACCTGAGCGCATTTTTACGCGCCGGAGAA
AACCGCCTCGCGGTGATGGTGCTGCGTTGGAGTGACGGCAGTTATCTGGAAGATCAGGATATGTGGCGGA
TGAGCGGCATTTTCCGTGACGTCTCGTTGCTGCATAAACCGACTACACAAATCAGCGATTTCCATGTTGC
CACTCGCTTTAATGATGATTTCAGCCGCGCTGTACTGGAGGCTGAAGTTCAGATGTGCGGCGAGTTGCGT
GACTACCTACGGGTAACAGTTTCTTTATGGCAGGGTGAAACGCAGGTCGCCAGCGGCACCGCGCCTTTCG
GCGGTGAAATTATCGATGAGCGTGGTGGTTATGCCGATCGCGTCACACTACGTCTGAACGTCGAAAACCC
GAAACTGTGGAGCGCCGAAATCCCGAATCTCTATCGTGCGGTGGTTGAACTGCACACCGCCGACGGCACG
CTGATTGAAGCAGAAGCCTGCGATGTCGGTTTCCGCGAGGTGCGGATTGAAAATGGTCTGCTGCTGCTGA
ACGGCAAGCCGTTGCTGATTCGAGGCGTTAACCGTCACGAGCATCATCCTCTGCATGGTCAGGTCATGGA
TGAGCAGACGATGGTGCAGGATATCCTGCTGATGAAGCAGAACAACTTTAACGCCGTGCGCTGTTCGCAT
TATCCGAACCATCCGCTGTGGTACACGCTGTGCGACCGCTACGGCCTGTATGTGGTGGATGAAGCCAATA
TTGAAACCCACGGCATGGTGCCAATGAATCGTCTGACCGATGATCCGCGCTGGCTACCGGCGATGAGCGA
ACGCGTAACGCGAATGGTGCAGCGCGATCGTAATCACCCGAGTGTGATCATCTGGTCGCTGGGGAATGAA
TCAGGCCACGGCGCTAATCACGACGCGCTGTATCGCTGGATCAAATCTGTCGATCCTTCCCGCCCGGTGC
AGTATGAAGGCGGCGGAGCCGACACCACGGCCACCGATATTATTTGCCCGATGTACGCGCGCGTGGATGA
AGACCAGCCCTTCCCGGCTGTGCCGAAATGGTCCATCAAAAAATGGCTTTCGCTACCTGGAGAGACGCGC
CCGCTGATCCTTTGCGAATACGCCCACGCGATGGGTAACAGTCTTGGCGGTTTCGCTAAATACTGGCAGG
CGTTTCGTCAGTATCCCCGTTTACAGGGCGGCTTCGTCTGGGACTGGGTGGATCAGTCGCTGATTAAATA
TGATGAAAACGGCAACCCGTGGTCGGCTTACGGCGGTGATTTTGGCGATACGCCGAACGATCGCCAGTTC
TGTATGAACGGTCTGGTCTTTGCCGACCGCACGCCGCATCCAGCGCTGACGGAAGCAAAACACCAGCAGC
AGTTTTTCCAGTTCCGTTTATCCGGGCAAACCATCGAAGTGACCAGCGAATACCTGTTCCGTCATAGCGA
TAACGAGCTCCTGCACTGGATGGTGGCGCTGGATGGTAAGCCGCTGGCAAGCGGTGAAGTGCCTCTGGAT
GTCGCTCCACAAGGTAAACAGTTGATTGAACTGCCTGAACTACCGCAGCCGGAGAGCGCCGGGCAACTCT
GGCTCACAGTACGCGTAGTGCAACCGAACGCGACCGCATGGTCAGAAGCCGGGCACATCAGCGCCTGGCA
GCAGTGGCGTCTGGCGGAAAACCTCAGTGTGACGCTCCCCGCCGCGTCCCACGCCATCCCGCATCTGACC
ACCAGCGAAATGGATTTTTGCATCGAGCTGGGTAATAAGCGTTGGCAATTTAACCGCCAGTCAGGCTTTC
TTTCACAGATGTGGATTGGCGATAAAAAACAACTGCTGACGCCGCTGCGCGATCAGTTCACCCGTGCACC
GCTGGATAACGACATTGGCGTAAGTGAAGCGACCCGCATTGACCCTAACGCCTGGGTCGAACGCTGGAAG
GCGGCGGGCCATTACCAGGCCGAAGCAGCGTTGTTGCAGTGCACGGCAGATACACTTGCTGATGCGGTGC
TGATTACGACCGCTCACGCGTGGCAGCATCAGGGGAAAACCTTATTTATCAGCCGGAAAACCTACCGGAT
TGATGGTAGTGGTCAAATGGCGATTACCGTTGATGTTGAAGTGGCGAGCGATACACCGCATCCGGCGCGG
ATTGGCCTGAACTGCCAGCTGGCGCAGGTAGCAGAGCGGGTAAACTGGCTCGGATTAGGGCCGCAAGAAA
ACTATCCCGACCGCCTTACTGCCGCCTGTTTTGACCGCTGGGATCTGCCATTGTCAGACATGTATACCCC
GTACGTCTTCCCGAGCGAAAACGGTCTGCGCTGCGGGACGCGCGAATTGAATTATGGCCCACACCAGTGG
CGCGGCGACTTCCAGTTCAACATCAGCCGCTACAGTCAACAGCAACTGATGGAAACCAGCCATCGCCATC
TGCTGCACGCGGAAGAAGGCACATGGCTGAATATCGACGGTTTCCATATGGGGATTGGTGGCGACGACTC
CTGGAGCCCGTCAGTATCGGCGGAATTACAGCTGAGCGCCGGTCGCTACCATTACCAGTTGGTCTGGTGT
CAAAAATAATTAATTAACTCCGGATCTAGAGCCCGCCTAATGAGCGGGCTTTTTTTTCTTAAGGCCGCAT
CGAATATAACTTCGTATAATGTATGCTATACGAAGTTATTAGCGATGAGCTCGGACTTCCATTGTTCATT
CCACGGACAAAAACAGAGAAAGGAAACGACAGAGGCCAAAAAGCTCGCTTTCAGCACCTGTCGTTTCCTT
TCTTTTCAGAGGGTATTTTAAATAAAAACATTAAGTTATGACGAAGAAGAACGGAAACGCCTTAAACCGG
AAAATTTTCATAAATAGCGAAAACCCGCGAGGTCGCCGCCCCGTAACCTGTCGGATCACCGGAAAGGACC
CGTAAAGTGATAATGATTATCATCTACATATCACAACGTGCGTGGAGGCCATCAAACCACGTCAAATAAT
CAATTATGACGCAGGTATCGTATTAATTGATCTGCATCAACTTAACGTAAAAACAACTTCAGACAATACA
AATCAGCGACACTGAATACGGGGCAACCTCATGTCCGAGCTCGCGAGCTCGTCGACAGCGACACACTTGC
ATCGGATGCAGCCCGGTTAACGTGCCGGCACGGCCTGGGTAACCAGGTATTTTGTCCACATAACCGTGCG
CAAAATGTTGTGGATAAGCAGGACACAGCAGCAATCCACAGCAGGCATACAACCGCACACCGAGGTTACT
CCGTTCTACAGGTTACGACGACATGTCAATACTTGCCCTTGACAGGCATTGATGGAATCGTAGTCTCACG
CTGATAGTCTGATCGACAATACAAGTGGGACCGTGGTCCCAGACCGATAATCAGACCGACAACACGAGTG
GGATCGTGGTCCCAGACTAATAATCAGACCGACGATACGAGTGGGACCGTGGTCCCAGACTAATAATCAG
ACCGACGATACGAGTGGGACCGTGGTTCCAGACTAATAATCAGACCGACGATACGAGTGGGACCGTGGTC
CCAGACTAATAATCAGACCGACGATACGAGTGGGACCATGGTCCCAGACTAATAATCAGACCGACGATAC
GAGTGGGACCGTGGTCCCAGTCTGATTATCAGACCGACGATACGAGTGGGACCGTGGTCCCAGACTAATA
ATCAGACCGACGATACGAGTGGGACCGTGGTCCCAGACTAATAATCAGACCGACGATACGAGTGGGACCG
TGGTCCCAGTCTGATTATCAGACCGACGATACAAGTGGAACAGTGGGCCCAGAGAGAATATTCAGGCCAG
TTATGCTTTCTGGCCTGTAACAAAGGACATTAAGTAAAGACAGATAAACGTAGACTAAAACGTGGTCGCA
TCAGGGTGCTGGCTTTTCAAGTTCCTTAAGAATGGCCTCAATTTTCTCTATACACTCAGTTGGAACACGG
GACCTGTCCAGGTTAAGCACCATTTTATCGCCCTTATACAATACTGTCGCTCCAGGAGCAAACTGATGTC
GTGAGCTTAAACTAGTTCTTGATGCAGATGACGTTTTAAGCACAGAAGTTAAAAGAGTGATAACTTCTTC
AGCTTCAAATATCACCCCAGCTTTTTTCTGCTCATGAAGGTTAGATGCCTGCTGCTTAAGTAATTCCTCT
TTATCTGTAAAGGCTTTTTGAAGTGCATCACCTGACCGGGCAGATAGTTCACCGGGGTGAGAAAAAAGAG
CAACAACTGATTTAGGCAATTTGGCGGTGTTGATACAGCGGGTAATAATCTTACGTGAAATATTTTCCGC
ATCAGCCAGCGCAGAAATATTTCCAGCAAATTCATTCTGCAATCGGCTTGCATAACGCTGACCACGTTCA
TAAGCACTTGTTGGGCGATAATCGTTACCCAATCTGGATAATGCAGCCATCTGCTCATCATCCAGCTCGC
CAACCAGAACACGATAATCACTTTCGGTAAGTGCAGCAGCTTTACGACGGCGACTCCCATCGGCAATTTC
TATGACACCAGATACTCTTCGACCGAACGCCGGTGTCTGTTGACCAGTCAGTAGAAAAGAAGGGATGAGA
TCATCCAGTGCGTCCTCAGTAAGCAGCTCCTGGTCACGTTCATTACCTGACCATACCCGAGAGGTCTTCT
CAACACTATCACCCCGGAGCACTTCAAGAGTAAACTTCACATCCCGACCACATACAGGCAAAGTAATGGC
ATTACCGCGAGCCATTACTCCTACGCGCGCAATTAACGAATCCACCATCGGGGCAGCTGGTGTCGATAAC
GAAGTATCTTCAACCGGTTGAGTATTGAGCGTATGTTTTGGAATAACAGGCGCACGCTTCATTATCTAAT
CTCCCAGCGTGGTTTAATCAGACGATCGAAAATTTCATTGCAGACAGGTTCCCAAATAGAAAGAGCATTT
CTCCAGGCACCAGTTGAAGAGCGTTGATCAATGGCCTGTTCAAAAACAGTTCTCATCCGGATCTGACCTT
TACCAACTTCATCCGTTTCACGTACAACATTTTTTAGAACCATGCTTCCCCAGGCATCCCGAATTTGCTC
CTCCATCCACGGGGACTGAGAGCCATTACTATTGCTGTATTTGGTAAGCAAAATACGTACATCAGGCTCG
AACCCTTTAAGATCAACGTTCTTGAGCAGATCACGAAGCATATCGAAAAACTGCAGTGCGGAGGTGTAGT
CAAACAACTCAGCAGGCGTGGGAACAATCAGCACATCAGCAGCACATACGACATTAATCGTGCCGATACC
CAGGTTAGGCGCGCTGTCAATAACTATGACATCATAGTCATGAGCAACAGTTTCAATGGCCAGTCGGAGC
ATCAGGTGTGGATCGGTGGGCAGTTTACCTTCATCAAATTTGCCCATTAACTCAGTTTCAATACGGTGCA
GAGCCAGACAGGAAGGAATAATGTCAAGCCCCGGCCAGCAAGTGGGCTTTATTGCATAAGTGACATCGTC
CTTTTCCCCAAGATAGAAAGGCAGGAGAGTGTCTTCTGCATGAATATGAAGATCTGGTACCCATCCGTGA
TACATTGAGGCTGTTCCCTGGGGGTCGTTACCTTCCACGAGCAAAACACGTAGCCCCTTCAGAGCCAGAT
CCTGAGCAAGATGAACAGAAACTGAGGTTTTGTAAACGCCACCTTTATGGGCAGCAACCCCGATCACCGG
TGGAAATACGTCTTCAGCACGTCGCAATCGCGTACCAAACACATCACGCATATGATTAATTTGTTCAATT
GTATAACCAACACGTTGCTCAACCCGTCCTCGAATTTCCATATCCGGGTGCGGTAGTCGCCCTGCTTTCT
CGGCATCTCTGATAGCCTGAGAAGAAACCCCAACTAAATCCGCTGCTTCACCTATTCTCCAGCGCCGGGT
TATTTTCCTCGCTTCCGGGCTGTCATCATTAAACTGTGCAATGGCGATAGCCTTCGTCATTTCATGACCA
GCGTTTATGCACTGGTTAAGTGTTTCCATGAGTTTCATTCTGAACATCCTTTAATCATTGCTTTGCGTTT
TTTTATTAAATCTTGCAATTTACTGCAAAGCAACAACAAAATCGCAAAGTCATCAAAAAACCGCAAAGTT
GTTTAAAATAAGAGCAACACTACAAAAGGAGATAAGAAGAGCACATACCTCAGTCACTTATTATCACTAG
CGCTCGCCGCAGCCGTGTAACCGAGCATAGCGAGCGAACTGGCGAGGAAGCAAAGAAGAACTGTTCTGTC
AGATAGCTCTTACGCTCAGCGCAAGAAGAAATATCCACCGTGGGAAAAACTCCAGGTAGAGGTACACACG
CGGATAGCCAATTCAGAGTAATAAACTGTGATAATCAACCCTCATCAATGATGACGAACTAACCCCCGAT
ATCAGGTCACATGACGAAGGGAAAGAGAAGGAAATCAACTGTGACAAACTGCCCTCAAATTTGGCTTCCT
TAAAAATTACAGTTCAAAAAGTATGAGAAAATCCATGCAGGCTGAAGGAAACAGCAAAACTGTGACAAAT
TACCCTCAGTAGGTCAGAACAAATGTGACGAACCACCCTCAAATCTGTGACAGATAACCCTCAGACTATC
CTGTCGTCATGGAAGTGATATCGCGGAAGGAAAATACGATATGAGTCGTCTGGCGGCCTTTCTTTTTCTC
AATGTATGAGAGGCGCATTGGAGTTCTGCTGTTGATCTCATTAACACAGACCTGCAGGAAGCGGCGGCGG
AAGTCAGGCATACGCTGGTAACTTTGAGGCAGCTGGTAACGCTCTATGATCCAGTCGATTTTCAGAGAGA
CGATGCCTGAGCCATCCGGCTTACGATACTGACACAGGGATTCGTATAAACGCATGGCATACGGATTGGT
GATTTCTTTTGTTTCACTAAGCCGAAACTGCGTAAACCGGTTCTGTAACCCGATAAAGAAGGGAATGAGA
TATGGGTTGATATGTACACTGTAAAGCCCTCTGGATGGACTGTGCGCACGTTTGATAAACCAAGGAAAAG
ATTCATAGCCTTTTTCATCGCCGGCATCCTCTTCAGGGCGATAAAAAACCACTTCCTTCCCCGCGAAACT
CTTCAATGCCTGCCGTATATCCTTACTGGCTTCCGCAGAGGTCAATCCGAATATTTCAGCATATTTAGCA
ACATGGATCTCGCAGATACCGTCATGTTCCTGTAGGGTGCCATCAGATTTTCTGATCTGGTCAACGAACA
GATACAGCATACGTTTTTGATCCCGGGAGAGACTATATGCCGCCTCAGTGAGGTCGTTTGACTGGACGAT
TCGCGGGCTATTTTTACGTTTCTTGTGATTGATAACCGCTGTTTCCGCCATGACAGATCCATGTGAAGTG
TGACAAGTTTTTAGATTGTCACACTAAATAAAAAAGAGTCAATAAGCAGGGATAACTTTGTGAAAAAACA
GCTTCTTCTGAGGGCAATTTGTCACAGGGTTAAGGGCAATTTGTCACAGACAGGACTGTCATTTGAGGGT
GATTTGTCACACTGAAAGGGCAATTTGTCACAACACCTTCTCTAGAACCAGCATGGATAAAGGCCTACAA
GGCGCTCTAAAAAAGAAGATCTAAAAACTATAAAAAAAATAATTATAAAAATATCCCCGTGGATAAGTGG
ATAACCCCAAGGGAAGTTTTTTCAGGCATCGTGTGTAAGCAGAATATATAAGTGCTGTTCCCTGGTGCTT
CCTCGCTCACTCGACCGGGAGGGTTCGAGAAGGGGGGGCACCCCCCTTCGGCGTGCGCGGTCACGCGCAC
AGGGCGCAGCCCTGGTTAAAAACAAGGTTTATAAATATTGGTTTAAAAGCAGGTTAAAAGACAGGTTAGC
GGTGGCCGAAAAACGGGCGGAAACCCTTGCAAATGCTGGATTTTCTGCCTGTGGACAGCCCCTCAAATGT
CAATAGGTGCGCCCCTCATCTGTCAGCACTCTGCCCCTCAAGTGTCAAGGATCGCGCCCCTCATCTGTCA
GTAGTCGCGCCCCTCAAGTGTCAATACCGCAGGGCACTTATCCCCAGGCTTGTCCACATCATCTGTGGGA
AACTCGCGTAAAATCAGGCGTTTTCGCCGATTTGCGAGGCTGGCCAGCTCCACGTCGCCGGCCGAAATCG
AGCCTGCCCCTCATCTGTCAACGCCGCGCCGGGTGAGTCGGCCCCTCAAGTGTCAACGTCCGCCCCTCAT
CTGTCAGTGAGGGCCAAGTTTTCCGCGAGGTATCCACAACGCCGGCGGCCGGCCGCGGTGTCTCGCACAC
GGCTTCGACGGCGTTTCTGGCGCGTTTGCAGGGCCATAGACGGCCGCCAGCCCAGCGGCGAGGGCAACCA
GCCGAGGGCTTCGCCCTGTCGCTCGACTGCGGCGAGCACTACTGGCTGTAAAAGGACAGACCACATCATG
GTTCTGTGTTCATTAGGTTGTTCTGTCCATTGCTGACATAATCCGCTCCACTTCAACGTAACACCGCACG
AAGATTTCTATTGTTCCTGAAGGCATATTCAAATCGTTTTCGTTACCGCTTGCAGGCATCATGACAGAAC
ACTACTTCCTATAAACGCTACACAGGCTCCTGAGATTAATAATGCGGATCTCTACGATAATGGGAGATTT
TCCCGACTGTTTCGTTCGCTTCTCAGTGGATAACAGCCAGCTTCTCTGTTTAACAGACAAAAACAGCATA
TCCACTCAGTTCCACATTTCCATATAAAGGCCAAGGCATTTATTCTCAGGATAATTGTTTCAGCATCGCA
ACCGCATCAGACTCCGGCATCGCAAACTGCACCCGGTGCCGGGCAGCCACATCCAGCGCAAAAACCTTCG
TGTAGACTTCCGTTGAACTGATGGACTTATGTCCCATCAGGCTTTGCAGAACTTTCAGCGGTATACCGGC
ATACAGCATGTGCATCGCATAGGAATGGCGGAACGTATGTGGTGTGACCGGAACAGAGAACGTCACACCG
TCAGCAGCAGCGGCGGCAACCGCCTCCCCAATCCAGGTCCTGACCGTTCTGTCCGTCACTTCCCAGATCC
GCGCTTTCTCTGTCCTTCCTGTGCGACGGTTACGCCGCTCCATGAGCTTATCGCGAATAAATACCTGTGA
CGGAAGATCACTTCGCAGAATAAATAAATCCTGGTGTCCCTGTTGATACCGGGAAGCCCTGGGCCAACTT
TTGGCGAAAATGAGACGTTGATCGGCACGTAAGAGGTTCCAACTTTCACCATAATGAAATAAGATCACTA
CCGGGCGTATTTTTTGAGTTATCGAGATTTTCAGGAGCTAAGGAAGCTAAAATGGAGAAAAAAATCACTG
GATATACCACCGTTGATATATCCCAATGGCATCGTAAAGAACATTTTGAGGCATTTCAGTCAGTTGCTCA
ATGTACCTATAACCAGACCGTTCAGCTGGATATTACGGCCTTTTTAAAGACCGTAAAGAAAAATAAGCAC
AAGTTTTATCCGGCCTTTATTCACATTCTTGCCCGCCTGATGAATGCTCATCCGGAATTTCGTATGGCAA
TGAAAGACGGTGAGCTGGTGATATGGGATAGTGTTCACCCTTGTTACACCGTTTTCCATGAGCAAACTGA
AACGTTTTCATCGCTCTGGAGTGAATACCACGACGATTTCCGGCAGTTTCTACACATATATTCGCAAGAT
GTGGCGTGTTACGGTGAAAACCTGGCCTATTTCCCTAAAGGGTTTATTGAGAATATGTTTTTCGTCTCAG
CCAATCCCTGGGTGAGTTTCACCAGTTTTGATTTAAACGTGGCCAATATGGACAACTTCTTCGCCCCCGT
TTTCACCATGGGCAAATATTATACGCAAGGCGACAAGGTGCTGATGCCGCTGGCGATTCAGGTTCATCAT
GCCGTTTGTGATGGCTTCCATGTCGGCAGAATGCTTAATGAATTACAACAGTACTGCGATGAGTGGCAGG
GCGGGGCGTAATTTTTTTAAGGCAGTTATTGGTGCCCTTAAACGCCTGGTTGCTACGCCTGAATAAGTGA
TAATAAGCGGATGAATGGCAGAAATTCGATGATAAGCTGTCAAACATGAGAATTGGTCGACGGCCCGG
Features (pLannotate 1.2.2; 19 found; start..end, strand, type, name):
     41..127     +  terminator     rrnB T1 terminator: Escherichia coli rrnB; transcription terminator T1 from the E. coli rrnB gene
    219..246     +  terminator     rrnB T2 terminator: transcription terminator T2 from the E. coli rrnB gene
    265..309     +  promoter       AmpR promoter (fragment): bla
    413..443     +  promoter       lac promoter: promoter for the E. coli lac operon
    532..3579    +  CDS            lacZ: β-galactosidase; lacZ
   3646..3679    -  protein_bind   loxP: Cre-mediated recombination occurs in the 8-bp core sequence (GCATACAT). Cre recombinase
   3697..4095    +  misc_feature   cos: lambda cos site; allows packaging into phage lambda particles
   4109..4255    -  CDS            yuaZ (fragment): YUAZ_ECO57 - Protein predicted: Swiss-Prot protein existence level 4. From Escherichia coli O157:H7.
   4355..4828    -  misc_feature   sopC: sopC; centromere-like partitioning region of the bacterial F plasmid
   4904..5872    -  CDS            sopB: SOPB_ECOLI - Also known as B. Experimental evidence at protein level: Swiss-Prot protein existence level 1. Control of plasmid partitioning; required to recognize the cis-acting. Binds specifically with the DNA segment containing the sopC region. SopB is trans-acting. From Escherichia coli (strain K12).
   5872..7047    -  CDS            sopA: partitioning protein for the bacterial F plasmid; sopA
   7373..7623    -  misc_feature   incC: incC; incompatibility region of the bacterial F plasmid
   7626..8381    -  CDS            repE: replication initiation protein for the bacterial F plasmid; repE
   8472..8691    -  rep_origin     ori2: secondary origin of replication for the bacterial F plasmid; also known as oriS
   8767..9381    -  rep_origin     oriV: origin of replication for the bacterial F plasmid
   9779..10123   -  CDS            resD (fragment): REDF_ECOLI - Also known as D. Protein inferred from homology: Swiss-Prot protein existence level 3. Acts as a repressor of transcription and as a site-specific resolvase that cleaves at the RfsF site. From Escherichia coli (strain K12).
  10239..10341   +  promoter       cat promoter: promoter of the E. coli cat gene encoding chloramphenicol acetyltransferase
  10342..10998   +  CDS            cat: CAT_ECOLX - Experimental evidence at protein level: Swiss-Prot protein existence level 1. This enzyme is an effector of chloramphenicol resistance in bacteria. From Escherichia coli. This protein is used as a marker in many commonly used cloning vectors, such as pACYC184.
  11086..11103   -  promoter       tet promoter (fragment): E. coli promoter for tetracycline efflux protein gene
