[The description below was written by a language model from this plasmid's Addgene catalogue record and pLannotate feature annotations shown in this document.]
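Description:
pBAC-BA-lacZ is a bacterial two-hybrid (B2H) reporter plasmid built on the pBAC-lacZ backbone, a mini-F′ bacterial artificial chromosome-type vector of about 11.1 kb for use in E. coli. It carries the F-plasmid replication and maintenance machinery: ori2 (oriS), the repE initiator, the incC incompatibility region and the sopA/sopB/sopC partitioning system. Together these hold it as a stable single-copy episome in standard strains. The catalogue field lists it as high copy, but the depositor's comments explain that this applies only conditionally. A second origin, oriV, fires only when the trans-acting TrfA protein is supplied, as in strains carrying an inducible trfA gene, which raises copy number enough for useful DNA yields. Selection is by chloramphenicol resistance through the cat gene and its own promoter. The backbone also retains a loxP site and a lambda cos site, typical of BAC-derived vectors, which accounts for the Cre/Lox classification.

The payload is a lacZ reporter encoding β-galactosidase, driven by a lac promoter and insulated from upstream transcription by the rrnB T1 and T2 terminators. The insert, "BA", is the DNA binding site for the original BCR-ABL three-finger zinc finger array, cloned between BsaI sites that remain intact. It is too short to be annotated in the feature table, and its exact position is not stated in the record. In a B2H assay, binding of a zinc finger array to its target site activates reporter transcription. According to the depositor, the plasmid serves as a positive control, paired with the expression vector pGP-FB-orig BA, in a workflow for engineering zinc finger nucleases by modular assembly. The depositor cautions that the assembled sequence may not be fully accurate.
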