Addgene plasmid #13423: pBAC-BA-lacZ
Depositing lab: Keith Joung. Depositing organization: Massachusetts General Hospital. Publication: Standardized reagents and protocols for engineering zinc finger nucleases by modular assembly. Wright DA, Thibodeau-Beganny S, Sander JD, Winfrey RJ, Hirsh AS, Eichtinger M, Fu F, Porteus MH, Dobbs D, Voytas DF, Joung JK. Nat Protoc. 2006;1(3):1637-52. doi: 10.1038/nprot.2006.259 PubMed 17406455.
Backbone
  Vector backbone: pBAC-lacZ
  Backbone size w/o insert (bp): 11151
  Vector type: Bacterial Expression, Cre/Lox
Growth in bacteria
  Bacterial resistance: Chloramphenicol, 25 μg/mL
  Growth temperature: 37°C
  Growth strain: DH5alpha
  Copy number: High Copy
Gene/Insert
  Gene/Insert name: BA (alt name: Binding site for original BCR-ABL three-finger array)
  Cloning method: Restriction Enzyme; 5′ cloning site BsaI (not destroyed); 3′ cloning site BsaI (not destroyed)
  Sequencing primers: 5′ CGC CAG GGT TTT CCC AGT CAC GAC
Terms and licenses: Academic/Nonprofit Terms; Industry Terms: Not Available to Industry
Depositor comments: The complete assembled sequence for this plasmid may not be accurate. Addgene suggests sequence verifying the construct before starting your experiments. Bacterial cell-based two-hybrid (B2H) reporter vector with binding site for "original" BCR-ABL three-finger array for use as a positive control with pGP-FB-orig BA. Use 12.5 ug/ml chloramphenicol for growth. The pBAC-lacZ plasmid is a mini-F' that can be replicated in standard E. coli strains, but because it is maintained as a single copy episome, it gives low DNA yields. pBAC-lacZ also contains a second, higher copy number origin of replication (oriV) that is only active in the presence of a trans-acting factor encoded by the trfA gene. Transformax EPI300 cells express trfA from an inducible promoter that we have found is inducible with arabinose. When the trfA gene is induced in Transformax EPI300 cells, the copy number of pBAC-lacZ plasmid is increased in the cells and reasonable yields of plasmid can be obtained using a standard miniprep procedure. Further notes on propagating this plasmid: grow an overnight culture (without arabinose) and then the next morning subculture 1:10 into medium that has a final concentration of arabinose of 1 mM. You then grow this culture for 5 to 6 hours at 37 C and then harvest the DNA.
How to cite: pBAC-BA-lacZ was a gift from Keith Joung (Addgene plasmid # 13423 ; http://n2t.net/addgene:13423 ; RRID:Addgene_13423)
