>Addgene plasmid #13423 | pBAC-BA-lacZ | addgene partial sequence | sequence record 19800 | 13423 with pBAC (CGCCAGGGTTTTCCCAGTCACGAC)
TGGCTGCAGGTCGAAATTCGTAATCATGGTCATAGCTGTTTCCTGTGCGAAATTGTTATCCGCTCGGTCG
ACACAACATACGAGCCGGAAGCATAAAGTGTAAAGCCCGGGGTGCCTAATGTAATGGGCTTCTGCGTGTC
GAAGATCTTCCACAGAATTCTTGAAGACGAAAGGGCCTCGTGATACGCCTATTTTTATAGGTTAATGTCA
TGAGCGGATACATATTTGAATGTATTTAGAAAAATCAACAAAAGAGTTTGTAGAAACGCAAAAAGGCCAT
CCGTCAGGATGGCCTTCTGCTTAATTTGATGCCTGGCAGTTTATGGCGGGCGTCCTGCCCGCCACCCTCC
GGGCCGTTGCTTCTCAACGTTCAAATCCGCTCCCGGCGGATTTGTCCTACTCAGGAGAGCGTTCACCGAC
TAACAACAGATAAAACGAAAGGCCCAGACTTTCGACTGAGCCTTTCGTTTTATTTGATGCCTGGCAGTTC
CCTACTCTCGCATGGTTGCGGCCGCCCGGGCCGTCGACCAATTCTCATGTTTGACAGCTTATCATCGAAT
TTCTGCCATTCATCCGCTTATTATCACTTATTCAGGCGTAGCAGCCAGGCGTTTTAAGGGCACCAATAAC
TGCCTTAAAAAAATTACGCCCCGCCCTGTCACTCATCGCAGTACTGTTGTAATTCATTAAGCATTCTGCC
GACATGGAAGCCCTCACAAACGGGATGATGAACCTGATTCGCCAGCG
